Addgene plasmid #158597: pPSG1067
Purpose: tNCS-Venus (CEN6/ARS4)
Depositing lab: John Dueber. Depositing organization: University of California, Berkeley. Publication: Peroxisome compartmentalization of a toxic enzyme improves alkaloid production. Grewal PS, Samson JA, Baker JJ, Choi B, Dueber JE. Nat Chem Biol. 2020 Oct 12. pii: 10.1038/s41589-020-00668-4. doi: 10.1038/s41589-020-00668-4. PubMed 33046851.
Backbone
  Vector backbone: Custom
  Vector type: Yeast Expression
  Selectable markers: LEU2
Growth in bacteria
  Bacterial resistance: Kanamycin, 50 μg/mL
  Growth temperature: 37°C
  Growth strain: DH5alpha
  Copy number: High Copy
Gene/Insert
  Gene/Insert name: tNCS-Venus-ePTS1
Terms and licenses: Academic/Nonprofit Terms; Industry Terms: Not Available to Industry
How to cite: pPSG1067 was a gift from John Dueber (Addgene plasmid # 158597 ; http://n2t.net/addgene:158597 ; RRID:Addgene_158597)
