[The description below was written by a language model from this plasmid's Addgene catalogue record and pLannotate feature annotations shown in this document.]
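Description:
pPSG1067 is a yeast expression plasmid on a custom backbone, built as an E. coli–S. cerevisiae shuttle vector. In bacteria it is maintained at high copy through a ColE1/pUC-type origin and selected with kanamycin via the KanR aminoglycoside phosphotransferase gene. In yeast it is selected by leucine prototrophy through a LEU2 cassette driven by its native promoter.

The records disagree on the yeast replication element. The catalogue purpose line describes a low-copy CEN6/ARS4 plasmid, whereas the feature table from the sequenced 7.5 kb record annotates a 2μ origin and no centromeric element. The copy-number class in yeast should therefore be checked against the sequence rather than assumed.

The payload is a fusion protein expressed from the strong constitutive TDH3 (GAP) promoter. It consists of a fragment of norcoclaurine synthase from Thalictrum flavum, consistent with the "tNCS" truncated form named in the record, followed in frame by the yellow fluorescent protein Venus. NCS condenses dopamine and 4-hydroxyphenylacetaldehyde to form the common precursor of benzylisoquinoline alkaloids. The insert name also includes ePTS1, an enhanced C-terminal peroxisomal targeting signal, although the purpose line omits it and the feature table does not annotate it separately. No terminator is explicitly annotated. The short yeast gene fragments downstream of Venus and next to LEU2 probably reflect terminator or flanking genomic sequence.

The associated work concerns compartmentalizing a toxic enzyme in peroxisomes to improve alkaloid production. The Venus tag would allow the expression level and subcellular localization of NCS to be monitored in yeast.
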