Features (pLannotate 1.2.2; 10 found; start..end, strand, type, name):
      1..667     +  promoter       GAP promoter: S. cerevisiae TDH3; promoter for glyceraldehyde-3-phosphate dehydrogenase
    683..1153    +  CDS            NCS_THLFG (fragment): Experimental evidence at protein level: Swiss-Prot protein existence level 1. Involved in the biosynthesis of the common precursor of all benzylisoquinoline alkaloids such as morphine, sanguinarine, codeine or berberine. Condenses dopamine and 4-hydroxyphenylacetaldehyde. From Thalictrum flavum subsp. glaucum (Yellow meadow rue).
   1172..1882    +  CDS            Venus: Venus is a basic (constitutively fluorescent) yellow fluorescent protein published in 2002, derived from Aequorea victoria. It is reported to be a rapidly-maturing weak dimer with moderate acid sensitivity.
   2372..2449    +  CDS            YO192_YEAST (fragment): Experimental evidence at protein level: Swiss-Prot protein existence level 1. From Saccharomyces cerevisiae (strain ATCC 204508 / S288c) (Baker's yeast).
   2589..2996    +  promoter       LEU2 promoter: S. cerevisiae LEU2
   2997..4088    +  CDS            LEU2: LEU3_YEAST - Experimental evidence at protein level: Swiss-Prot protein existence level 1. Catalyzes the oxidation of 3-carboxy-2-hydroxy-4- methylpentanoate (3-isopropylmalate) to 3-carboxy-4-methyl-2- oxopentanoate. The product decarboxylates to 4-methyl-2 oxopentanoate. From Saccharomyces cerevisiae (strain ATCC 204508 / S288c) (Baker's yeast).
   4453..4566    -  CDS            NFS1 (fragment): NFS1_YEAST - Also known as SPL1 From Saccharomyces cerevisiae (strain ATCC 204508 / S288c) (Baker's yeast).
   4573..5555    -  rep_origin     2μ ori: yeast 2μ plasmid origin of replication
   5613..6428    -  CDS            KanR: aminoglycoside phosphotransferase; aph(3')-Ia; confers resistance to kanamycin in bacteria or G418 (Geneticin®) in eukaryotes
   6653..7241    +  rep_origin     ori: high-copy-number ColE1/pMB1/pBR322/pUC origin of replication
>Addgene plasmid #158597 | pPSG1067 | addgene full sequence | sequence record 311876 | Addgene NGS Result
TCATTATCAATACTGCCATTTCAAAGAATACGTAAATAATTAATAGTAGTGATTTTCCTAACTTTATTTA
GTCAAAAAATTAGCCTTTTAATTCTGCTGTAACCCGTACATGCCCAAAATAGGGGGCGGGTTACACAGAA
TATATAACATCGTAGGTGTCTGGGTGAACAGTTTATTCCTGGCATCCACTAAATATAATGGAGCCCGCTT
TTTAAGCTGGCATCCAGAAAAAAAAAGAATCCCAGCACCAAAATATTGTTTTCTTCACCAACCATCAGTT
CATAGGTCCATTCTCTTAGCGCAACTACAGAGAACAGGGGCACAAACAGGCAAAAAACGGGCACAACCTC
AATGGAGTGATGCAACCTGCCTGGAGTAAATGATGACACAAGGCAATTGACCCACGCATGTATCTATCTC
ATTTTCTTACACCTTCTATTACCTTCTGCTCTCTCTGATTTGGAAAAAGCTGAAAAAAAAGGTTGAAACC
AGTTCCCTGAAATTATTCCCCTACTTGACTAATAAGTATATAAAGACGGTAGGTATTGATTGTAATTCTG
TAAATCTATTTCTTAAACTTCTTAAATTCTACTTTTATAGTTAGTCTTTTTTTTAGTTTTAAAACACCAA
GAACTTAGTTTCGAATAAACACACATAAACAAACAAAAGATCTATGGAAGAAACTGTAATGTTATATCAC
GAATTGGAAGTCGCAGCCTCAGCTGACGAAGTATGGTCTGTCGAAGGTTCTCCTGAATTAGGTTTACATT
TACCAGATTTGTTACCAGCTGGAATATTCGCAAAGTTTGAGATAACTGGAGATGGTGGAGAAGGTTCTAT
TTTGGACATGACATTTCCACCTGGTCAATTCCCTCATCATTATAGAGAGAAGTTCGTTTTCTTCGACCAT
AAGAATAGATATAAGTTGGTTGAACAAATTGACGGTGATTTCTTTGATTTGGGAGTAACCTACTACATGG
ACACTATTAGGGTCGTCGCAACAGGTCCTGATTCTTGTGTCATCAAATCAACAACTGAATATCATGTTAA
ACCAGAATTTGCTAAGATTGTTAAACCTTTAATCGATACAGTTCCATTAGCCATTATGTCAGAGGCAATA
GCTAAGGTAGTATTGGAAAATAAGCACAAATCTTCTGAGGGATCCGGGTCCTCTAAAGGTGAAGAATTAT
TCACTGGTGTTGTCCCAATTTTGGTTGAATTAGATGGTGATGTTAATGGTCACAAATTTTCTGTCTCCGG
TGAAGGTGAAGGTGATGCTACTTACGGTAAATTGACCTTAAAATTGATTTGTACTACTGGTAAATTGCCA
GTTCCATGGCCAACCTTAGTCACTACTTTAGGTTATGGTTTGCAATGTTTTGCTAGATACCCAGATCATA
TGAAACAACATGACTTTTTCAAGTCTGCCATGCCAGAAGGTTATGTTCAAGAAAGAACTATTTTTTTCAA
AGATGACGGTAACTACAAGACCAGAGCTGAAGTCAAGTTTGAAGGTGATACCTTAGTTAATAGAATCGAA
TTAAAAGGTATTGATTTTAAAGAAGGTGGTAACATTTTAGGTCACAAATTGGAATACAACTATAACTCTC
ACAATGTTTACATCACTGCTGACAAACAAAAGAATGGTATCAAAGCTAACTTCAAAATTAGACACAACAT
TGAAGATGGTGGTGTTCAATTAGCTGACCATTATCAACAAAATACTCCAATTGGTGATGGTCCAGTCTTG
TTACCAGACAACCATTACTTATCCTATCAATCTGCCTTATCCAAAGATCCAAACGAAAAGAGAGATCACA
TGGTCTTGTTAGAATTTGTTACTGCTGCTGGTATTACCCATGGTATGGATGAATTGTACAAAGGGTCCTT
GGGAAGAGGTAGAAGATCCAAATTGTAATAATGGCAGTGCTTTTAACTAAGAATTATTAGTCTTTTCTGC
TTATTTTTTCATCATAGTTTAGAACACTTTATATTAACGAATAGTTTATGAATCTATTTAGGTTTAAAAA
TTGATACAGTTTTATAAGTTACTTTTTCAAAGACTCGTGCTGTCTATTGCATAATGCACTGGAAGGGGAA
AAAAAAGGTGCACACGCGTGGCTTTTTCTTGAATTTGCAGTTTGAAAAATGCTGGAAATCTGCTCGTCAG
TGGTGCTCACACTGACGAATCATGTACAGATCATACCGATGACTGCCTGGCGACTCACAACTAAGCAAGA
CAGCCGGAACCAGCGCCGGCGAACACCACTGCATATATGGCATATCACAACAGTCCACGTCTCAAGCAGT
TACAGAGATGTTACGAACCACTAGTGCACTGCAGTACATCGAGGAGAACTTCTAGTATATCTACATACCT
AATATTATTGCCTTATTAAAAATGGAATCCCAACAATTACATCAAAATCCACATTCTCTTCAAAATCAAT
TGTCCTGTACTTCCTTGTTCATGTGTGTTCAAAAACGTTATATTTATAGGATAATTATACTCTATTTCTC
AACAAGTAATTGGTTGTTTGGCCGAGCGGTCTAAGGCGCCTGATTCAAGAAATATCTTGACCGCAGTTAA
CTGTGGGAATACTCAGGTATCGTAAGATGCAAGAGTTCGAATCTCTTAGCAACCATTATTTTTTTCCTCA
ACATAACGAGAACACACAGGGGCGCTATCGCACAGAATCAAATTCGATGACTGGAAATTTTTTGTTAATT
TCAGAGGTCGCCTGACGCATATACCTTTTTCAACTGAAAAATTGGGAGAAAAAGGAAAGGTGAGAGCGCC
GGAACCGGCTTTTCATATAGAATAGAGAAGCGTTCATGACTAAATGCTTGCATCACAATACTTGAAGTTG
ACAATATTATTTAAGGACCTATTGTTTTTTCCAATAGGTGGTTAGCAATCGTCTTACTTTCTAACTTTTC
TTACCTTTTACATTTCAGCAATATATATATATATATTTCAAGGATATACCATTCTAATGTCTGCCCCTAA
GAAGATCGTCGTTTTGCCAGGTGACCACGTTGGTCAAGAAATCACAGCCGAAGCCATTAAGGTTCTTAAA
GCTATTTCTGATGTTCGTTCCAATGTCAAGTTCGATTTCGAAAATCATTTAATTGGTGGTGCTGCTATCG
ATGCTACAGGTGTTCCACTTCCAGATGAGGCGCTGGAAGCCTCCAAGAAGGCTGATGCCGTTTTGTTAGG
TGCTGTGGGTGGTCCTAAATGGGGAACCGGTAGTGTTAGACCTGAACAAGGTTTACTAAAAATCCGTAAA
GAACTTCAATTGTACGCCAACTTAAGACCATGTAACTTTGCATCCGACTCTCTTTTAGACTTATCTCCAA
TCAAGCCACAATTTGCTAAAGGTACTGACTTCGTTGTTGTCAGAGAATTAGTGGGAGGTATTTACTTTGG
TAAGAGAAAGGAAGACGATGGTGATGGTGTCGCTTGGGATAGTGAACAATACACCGTTCCAGAAGTGCAA
AGAATCACAAGAATGGCCGCTTTCATGGCCCTACAACATGAGCCACCATTGCCTATTTGGTCCTTGGATA
AAGCTAATGTTTTGGCCTCTTCAAGATTATGGAGAAAAACTGTGGAGGAAACCATCAAGAACGAATTTCC
TACATTGAAGGTTCAACATCAATTGATTGATTCTGCCGCCATGATCCTAGTTAAGAACCCAACCCACCTA
AATGGTATTATAATCACCAGCAACATGTTTGGTGATATCATCTCCGATGAAGCCTCCGTTATCCCAGGTT
CCTTGGGTTTGTTGCCATCTGCGTCCTTGGCCTCTTTGCCAGACAAGAACACCGCATTTGGTTTGTACGA
ACCATGCCACGGTTCTGCTCCAGATTTGCCAAAGAATAAGGTCAACCCTATCGCCACTATCTTGTCTGCT
GCAATGATGTTGAAATTGTCATTGAACTTGCCTGAAGAAGGTAAGGCCATTGAAGATGCAGTTAAAAAGG
TTTTGGATGCAGGTATCAGAACTGGTGATTTAGGTGGTTCCAACAGTACCACCGAAGTCGGTGATGCTGT
CGCCGAAGAAGTTAAGAAAATCCTTGCTTAAAAAGATTCTCTTTTTTTATGATATTTGTACATAAACTTT
ATAAATGAAATTCATAATAGAAACGACACGAAATTACAAAATGGAATATGTTCATAGGGTAGACGAAACT
ATATACGCAATCTACATACATTTATCAAGAAGGAGAAAAAGGAGGATGTAAAGGAATACAGGTAAGCAAA
TTGATACTAATGGCTCAACGTGATAAGGAAAAAGAATTGCACTTTAACATTAATATTGACAAGGAGGAGG
GCACCACACAAAAAGTTAGGTGTAACAGAAAATCATGAAACTATGATTCCTAATTTATATATTGGAGGAT
TTTCTCTAAAAAAAAAAAAATACAACAAATAAAAAACACTCAATGACCTGACCATTTGATGGAGTTTAAG
TCAATACCTTCTTGAACCATTTCCCATAATGGTGAAAGTTCCCTCAAGAATTTTACTCTGTCAGAAACGG
CCTTAACGACGTAGTCGAGAGTAACGAAGCATCTGTGCTTCATTTTGTAGAACAAAAATGCAACGCGAGA
GCGCTAATTTTTCAAACAAAGAATCTGAGCTGCATTTTTACAGAACAGAAATGCAACGCGAAAGCGCTAT
TTTACCAACGAAGAATCTGTGCTTCATTTTTGTAAAACAAAAATGCAACGCGAGAGCGCTAATTTTTCAA
ACAAAGAATCTGAGCTGCATTTTTACAGAACAGAAATGCAACGCGAGAGCGCTATTTTACCAACAAAGAA
TCTATACTTCTTTTTTGTTCTACAAAAATGCATCCCGAGAGCGCTATTTTTCTAACAAAGCATCTTAGAT
TACTTTTTTTCTCCTTTGTGCGCTCTATAATGCAGTCTCTTGATAACTTTTTGCACTGTAGGTCCGTTAA
GGTTAGAAGAAGGCTACTTTGGTGTCTATTTTCTCTTCCATAAAAAAAGCCTGACTCCACTTCCCGCGTT
TACTGATTACTAGCGAAGCTGCGGGTGCATTTTTTCAAGATAAAGGCATCCCCGATTATATTCTATACCG
ATGTGGATTGCGCATACTTTGTGAACAGAAAGTGATAGCGTTGATGATTCTTCATTGGTCAGAAAATTAT
GAACGGTTTCTTCTATTTTGTCTCTATATACTACGTATAGGAAATGTTTACATTTTCGTATTGTTTTCGA
TTCACTCTATGAATAGTTCTTACTACAATTTTTTTGTCTAAAGAGTAATACTAGAGATAAACATAAAAAA
TGTAGAGGTCGAGTTTAGATGCAAGTTCAAGGAGCGAAAGGTGGATGGGTAGGTTATATAGGGATATAGC
ACAGAGATATATAGCAAAGAGATACTTTTGAGCAATGTTTGTGGAAGCGGTATTCGCAATATTTTAGTAG
CTCGTTACAGTCCGGTGCGTTTTTGGTTTTTTGAAAGTGCGTCATCAGAGCGCTTTTGGTTTTCAAAAGC
GCTCTGAAGTTCCTATACTTTCTAGCTAGAGAATAGGAACTTCCCGAGCGGCCGCGTGTTACAACCAATT
AACCAATTCTGATTAGAAAAACTCATCGAGCATCAAATGAAACTGCAATTTATTCATATCAGGATTATCA
ATACCATATTTTTGAAAAAGCCGTTTCTGTAATGAAGGAGAAAACTCACCGAGGCAGTTCCATAGGATGG
CAAGATCCTGGTATCGGTCTGCGATTCCGACTCGTCCAACATCAATACAACCTATTAATTTCCCCTCGTC
AAAAATAAGGTTATCAAGTGAGAAATCACCATGAGTGACGACTGAATCCGGTGAGAATGGCAAAAGCTTA
TGCATTTCTTTCCAGACTTGTTCAACAGGCCAGCCATTACGCTCGTCATCAAAATCACTCGCATCAACCA
AACCGTTATTCATTCGTGATTGCGCCTGAGCGAGGCGAAATACGCGATCGCTGTTAAAAGGACAATTACA
AACAGGAATCGAATGCAACCGGCGCAGGAACACTGCCAGCGCATCAACAATATTTTCACCTGAATCAGGA
TATTCTTCTAATACCTGGAATGCTGTTTTCCCGGGGATCGCAGTGGTGAGTAACCATGCATCATCAGGAG
TACGGATAAAATGCTTGATGGTCGGAAGAGGCATAAATTCCGTCAGCCAGTTTAGTCTGACCATCTCATC
TGTAACATCATTGGCAACGCTACCTTTGCCATGTTTCAGAAACAACTCTGGCGCATCGGGCTTCCCATAC
AATCGATAGATTGTCGCACCTGATTGCCCGACATTATCGCGAGCCCATTTATACCCATATAAATCAGCAT
CCATGTTGGAATTTAATCGCGGCCTGGAGCAAGACGTTTCCCGTTGAATATGGCTCATAACACCCCTTGT
ATTACTGTTTATGTAAGCAGACAGTTTTATTGTTCATGATGATATATTTTTATCTTGTGCAATGTAACAT
CAGAGATTTTGAGACACAACGTGGCTTTGTTGAATAAATCGAACTTTTGCTGAGTTGAAGGATCAGTCAT
GACCAAAATCCCTTAACGTGAGTTTTCGTTCCACTGAGCGTCAGACCCCGTAGAAAAGATCAAAGGATCT
TCTTGAGATCCTTTTTTTCTGCGCGTAATCTGCTGCTTGCAAACAAAAAAACCACCGCTACCAGCGGTGG
TTTGTTTGCCGGATCAAGAGCTACCAACTCTTTTTCCGAAGGTAACTGGCTTCAGCAGAGCGCAGATACC
AAATACTGTTCTTCTAGTGTAGCCGTAGTTAGGCCACCACTTCAAGAACTCTGTAGCACCGCCTACATAC
CTCGCTCTGCTAATCCTGTTACCAGTGGCTGCTGCCAGTGGCGATAAGTCGTGTCTTACCGGGTTGGACT
CAAGACGATAGTTACCGGATAAGGCGCAGCGGTCGGGCTGAACGGGGGGTTCGTGCACACAGCCCAGCTT
GGAGCGAACGACCTACACCGAACTGAGATACCTACAGCGTGAGCTATGAGAAAGCGCCACGCTTCCCGAA
GGGAGAAAGGCGGACAGGTATCCGGTAAGCGGCAGGGTCGGAACAGGAGAGCGCACGAGGGAGCTTCCAG
GGGGAAACGCCTGGTATCTTTATAGTCCTGTCGGGTTTCGCCACCTCTGACTTGAGCGTCGATTTTTGTG
ATGCTCGTCAGGGGGGCGGAGCCTATGGAAAAACGCCAGCAACGCGGCCTTTTTACGGTTCCTGGCCTTT
TGCTGGCCTTTTGCTCACATGTTCTTTCCTGCGTTATCCCCTGATTCTGTGGATAACCGTGCGGCCGCCC
CTGAATTCGCATCTAGACTGATGAGACGTGGTAGAGCCACAAACAGCCGGTACAAGCAACGATCTCCAGG
ACCATCTGAATCATGCGCGGATGACACGAACTCACGACGGCGATCACAGACATTAACCCACAGTACAGAC
ACTGCGACAACGTGGCAATTCGTCGCAATACAACGCAGTTCGAGTTTA
